Addgene plasmid #220978: pLenti6.3-enCjCas9-BlastR
Purpose: Expresses human codon-optimized enCjCas9
Depositing lab: Hyongbum Kim. Depositing organization: Yonsei University Health System. Publication: Massively parallel evaluation and computational prediction of the activities and specificities of 17 small Cas9s. Seo SY, Min S, Lee S, Seo JH, Park J, Kim HK, Song M, Baek D, Cho SR, Kim HH. Nat Methods. 2023 Jul;20(7):999-1009. doi: 10.1038/s41592-023-01875-2. Epub 2023 May 15. PubMed 37188955.
Backbone
  Vector backbone: pLenti6
  Backbone manufacturer: Invitrogen
  Vector type: Mammalian Expression, Lentiviral, CRISPR
  Selectable markers: Blasticidin
Growth in bacteria
  Bacterial resistance: Ampicillin, 100 μg/mL
  Growth temperature: 37°C
  Growth strain: NEB Stable
  Copy number: Unknown
Gene/Insert
  Gene/Insert name: enCjCas9
Terms and licenses: Academic/Nonprofit Terms; Industry Terms: Not Available to Industry
How to cite: pLenti6.3-enCjCas9-BlastR was a gift from Hyongbum Kim (Addgene plasmid # 220978 ; http://n2t.net/addgene:220978 ; RRID:Addgene_220978)
