[The description below was written by a language model from this plasmid's Addgene catalogue record and pLannotate feature annotations shown in this document.]
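Description:
pLenti6.3-enCjCas9-BlastR is a lentiviral mammalian expression plasmid of about 10.1 kb, built on the pLenti6 backbone, for delivering a human codon-optimized enCjCas9, an engineered variant of the small Cas9 from Campylobacter jejuni. It is propagated in E. coli through a high-copy ColE1/pUC-type origin with ampicillin selection (AmpR). An f1 origin and remnants of a lac/lacZα cloning region with T3 and T7 promoters are also present in the backbone.

The transfer cassette has a third-generation, self-inactivating layout. An RSV promoter fused to a truncated HIV-1 5' LTR drives Tat-independent production of the viral genomic RNA. This is followed by the Ψ packaging signal with a partial gag sequence and the Rev response element for Rev-dependent nuclear export. The cassette ends in a ΔU3 3' LTR, which inactivates LTR promoter activity after integration, with an SV40 polyadenylation signal and SV40 origin downstream. No cPPT element was annotated.

Within the provirus, the CMV immediate-early enhancer and promoter drive the Cas9 open reading frame, which the annotation matches to C. jejuni Cas9. The blasticidin S deaminase gene (BSD) lies roughly 120 nt downstream on the same strand, and no separate promoter is annotated for it. This suggests that BSD is co-expressed from the CMV transcript, but the linking element is not identified in the record. A WPRE after BSD enhances transcript stability and expression.

No guide RNA cassette is annotated, so the sgRNA must be supplied separately. The construct suits generating blasticidin-selected cells that stably express enCjCas9. That use is consistent with the associated study, which compared the activities and specificities of small Cas9 nucleases at large scale.
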