Features (pLannotate 1.2.2; 29 found; start..end, strand, type, name):
      3..229     +  promoter       RSV promoter: Rous sarcoma virus enhancer/promoter
    230..410     +  LTR            5' LTR (truncated): truncated 5' long terminal repeat (LTR) from HIV-1
    457..582     +  misc_feature   HIV-1 Ψ: packaging signal of human immunodeficiency virus type 1
    566..904     +  CDS            HIV-1 gag (fragment): gag protein from human immunodeficiency virus 1; gag
   1079..1312    +  misc_feature   RRE: The Rev response element (RRE) of HIV-1 allows for Rev-dependent mRNA export from the nucleus to the cytoplasm.
   1689..1789    +  CDS            Rev (fragment): human immunodeficiency virus 1 (HIV-1) Rev protein; rev; enhances nuclear export of unspliced and incompletely spliced viral mRNAs
   1790..1810    -  misc_feature   MCS (fragment): pBluescript multiple cloning site
   1820..2123    +  enhancer       CMV enhancer: human cytomegalovirus immediate early enhancer
   2124..2327    +  promoter       CMV promoter: human cytomegalovirus (CMV) immediate early promoter
   2399..2417    +  promoter       T7 promoter: promoter for bacteriophage T7 RNA polymerase
   2482..5430    +  CDS            cas9: CAS9_CAMJE - Experimental evidence at protein level: Swiss-Prot protein existence level 1. CRISPR (clustered regularly interspaced short palindromic repeat) is an adaptive immune system that provides protection against mobile genetic elements (viruses, transposable elements and conjugative plasmids). CRISPR clusters contain spacers, sequences complementary to antecedent mobile elements, and target invading nucleic acids. CRISPR clusters are transcribed and processed into CRISPR RNA (crRNA). In type II CRISPR systems correct processing of pre-crRNA requires a trans- encoded small RNA (tracrRNA)
   5554..5952    +  CDS            BSD: blasticidin S deaminase; Aspergillus terreus BSD; confers resistance to blasticidin
   5953..5974    +  misc_feature   MCS (fragment): pBluescript multiple cloning site
   5977..6565    +  misc_feature   WPRE: woodchuck hepatitis virus posttranscriptional regulatory element
   6560..6634    +  CDS            nef (fragment): NEF_HV1Z2 - Experimental evidence at protein level: Swiss-Prot protein existence level 1. Extracellular Nef protein targets CD4(+) T-lymphocytes for apoptosis by interacting with CXCR4 surface receptors. From Human immunodeficiency virus type 1 group M subtype D (isolate Z2/CDC-Z34) (HIV-1).
   6636..6869    +  LTR            3' LTR (ΔU3): self-inactivating 3' long terminal repeat (LTR) from HIV-1
   6941..7062    +  polyA_signal   SV40 poly(A) signal: SV40 polyadenylation signal
   7102..7237    +  rep_origin     SV40 ori: SV40 origin of replication
   7258..7276    -  promoter       T7 promoter: promoter for bacteriophage T7 RNA polymerase
   7284..7439    +  CDS            lacZα (fragment): LacZα fragment of β-galactosidase; lacZ fragment
   7444..7872    +  rep_origin     f1 ori (sequence partly withheld): f1 bacteriophage origin of replication; arrow indicates direction of (+) strand synthesis
   7925..8029    +  promoter       AmpR promoter: bla
   8030..8890    +  CDS            AmpR: β-lactamase; bla; confers resistance to ampicillin, carbenicillin, and related antibiotics
   9061..9649    +  rep_origin     ori: high-copy-number ColE1/pMB1/pBR322/pUC origin of replication
   9832..9924    +  CDS            lacI (fragment): lac repressor; lacI; The lac repressor binds to the lac operator to inhibit transcription in E. coli. This inhibition can be relieved by adding lactose or isopropyl-β-D-thiogalactopyranoside (IPTG).
   9937..9958    +  protein_bind   CAP binding site: CAP binding activates transcription in the presence of cAMP. E. coli catabolite activator protein
   9973..10003   +  promoter       lac promoter: promoter for the E. coli lac operon
  10011..10027   +  protein_bind   lac operator: The lac repressor binds to the lac operator to inhibit transcription in E. coli. This inhibition can be relieved by adding lactose or isopropyl-β-D-thiogalactopyranoside (IPTG). lac repressor encoded by lacI
  10072..10090   +  promoter       T3 promoter: promoter for bacteriophage T3 RNA polymerase
>Addgene plasmid #220978 | pLenti6.3-enCjCas9-BlastR | addgene full sequence | sequence record 441843 | Addgene NGS Result
AATGTAGTCTTATGCAATACTCTTGTAGTCTTGCAACATGGTAACGATGAGTTAGCAACATGCCTTACAA
GGAGAGAAAAAGCACCGTGCATGCCGATTGGTGGAAGTAAGGTGGTACGATCGTGCCTTATTAGGAAGGC
AACAGACGGGTCTGACATGGATTGGACGAACCACTGAATTGCCGCATTGCAGAGATATTGTATTTAAGTG
CCTAGCTCGATACATAAACGGGTCTCTCTGGTTAGACCAGATCTGAGCCTGGGAGCTCTCTGGCTAACTA
GGGAACCCACTGCTTAAGCCTCAATAAAGCTTGCCTTGAGTGCTTCAAGTAGTGTGTGCCCGTCTGTTGT
GTGACTCTGGTAACTAGAGATCCCTCAGACCCTTTTAGTCAGTGTGGAAAATCTCTAGCAGTGGCGCCCG
AACAGGGACTTGAAAGCGAAAGGGAAACCAGAGGAGCTCTCTCGACGCAGGACTCGGCTTGCTGAAGCGC
GCACGGCAAGAGGCGAGGGGCGGCGACTGGTGAGTACGCCAAAAATTTTGACTAGCGGAGGCTAGAAGGA
GAGAGATGGGTGCGAGAGCGTCAGTATTAAGCGGGGGAGAATTAGATCGCGATGGGAAAAAATTCGGTTA
AGGCCAGGGGGAAAGAAAAAATATAAATTAAAACATATAGTATGGGCAAGCAGGGAGCTAGAACGATTCG
CAGTTAATCCTGGCCTGTTAGAAACATCAGAAGGCTGTAGACAAATACTGGGACAGCTACAACCATCCCT
TCAGACAGGATCAGAAGAACTTAGATCATTATATAATACAGTAGCAACCCTCTATTGTGTGCATCAAAGG
ATAGAGATAAAAGACACCAAGGAAGCTTTAGACAAGATAGAGGAAGAGCAAAACAAAAGTAAGACCACCG
CACAGCAAGCGGCCGGCCGCTGATCTTCAGACCTGGAGGAGGAGATATGAGGGACAATTGGAGAAGTGAA
TTATATAAATATAAAGTAGTAAAAATTGAACCATTAGGAGTAGCACCCACCAAGGCAAAGAGAAGAGTGG
TGCAGAGAGAAAAAAGAGCAGTGGGAATAGGAGCTTTGTTCCTTGGGTTCTTGGGAGCAGCAGGAAGCAC
TATGGGCGCAGCGTCAATGACGCTGACGGTACAGGCCAGACAATTATTGTCTGGTATAGTGCAGCAGCAG
AACAATTTGCTGAGGGCTATTGAGGCGCAACAGCATCTGTTGCAACTCACAGTCTGGGGCATCAAGCAGC
TCCAGGCAAGAATCCTGGCTGTGGAAAGATACCTAAAGGATCAACAGCTCCTGGGGATTTGGGGTTGCTC
TGGAAAACTCATTTGCACCACTGCTGTGCCTTGGAATGCTAGTTGGAGTAATAAATCTCTGGAACAGATT
TGGAATCACACGACCTGGATGGAGTGGGACAGAGAAATTAACAATTACACAAGCTTAATACACTCCTTAA
TTGAAGAATCGCAAAACCAGCAAGAAAAGAATGAACAAGAATTATTGGAATTAGATAAATGGGCAAGTTT
GTGGAATTGGTTTAACATAACAAATTGGCTGTGGTATATAAAATTATTCATAATGATAGTAGGAGGCTTG
GTAGGTTTAAGAATAGTTTTTGCTGTACTTTCTATAGTGAATAGAGTTAGGCAGGGATATTCACCATTAT
CGTTTCAGACCCACCTCCCAACCCCGAGGGGACCCGACAGGCCCGAAGGAATAGAAGAAGAAGGTGGAGA
GAGAGACAGAGACAGATCCATTCGATTAGTGAACGGATCTCGACGGTATCGATAAGCTTGGGAGTTCCGC
GTTACATAACTTACGGTAAATGGCCCGCCTGGCTGACCGCCCAACGACCCCCGCCCATTGACGTCAATAA
TGACGTATGTTCCCATAGTAACGCCAATAGGGACTTTCCATTGACGTCAATGGGTGGAGTATTTACGGTA
AACTGCCCACTTGGCAGTACATCAAGTGTATCATATGCCAAGTACGCCCCCTATTGACGTCAATGACGGT
AAATGGCCCGCCTGGCATTATGCCCAGTACATGACCTTATGGGACTTTCCTACTTGGCAGTACATCTACG
TATTAGTCATCGCTATTACCATGGTGATGCGGTTTTGGCAGTACATCAATGGGCGTGGATAGCGGTTTGA
CTCACGGGGATTTCCAAGTCTCCACCCCATTGACGTCAATGGGAGTTTGTTTTGGCACCAAAATCAACGG
GACTTTCCAAAATGTCGTAACAACTCCGCCCCATTGACGCAAATGGGCGGTAGGCGTGTACGGTGGGAGG
TCTATATAAGCAGAGCTCGTTTAGTGAACCGTCAGATCGCCTGGAGACGCCATCCACGCTGTTTTGACCT
CCATAGAAGACACCGACTTAATACGACTCACTATAGGGAGAGCCGCCACCATGGCACCGAAGAAGAAGCG
TAAAGTCGGAATCCACGGAGTTCCTGCGGCAGCCAGAATCCTGGCCTTTGACATCGGCATCAGCTCCATC
GGCTGGGCCTTCAGCGAGAACGACGAGCTGAAGGATTGCGGCGTGAGAATCTTCACCAAGGTGGAGAATC
CTAAGACAGGCGAGTCTCTGGCCCTGCCACGGAGACTGGCCCGGAGCGCCAGGAAGCGCTATGCCAGGCG
CAAGGCAAGACTGAACCACCTGAAGCACCTGATCGCCAACGAGTTTAAGCTGAATTACGAGGACTATCAG
TCTTTCGATGAGAGCCTGGCCAAGGCCTACAAGGGCAGCCTGATCTCCCCTTATGAGCTGCGGTTTAGAG
CCCTGAACGAGCTGCTGAGCAAGCAGGACTTCGCCAGAGTGATCCTGCACATCGCCAAGCGGAGAGGCTA
CGACGACATCAAGAACAGCGACGATAAGGAGAAGGGCGCCATCCTGAAGGCCATCAAGCAGAACGAGGAG
AAGCTGGCCAATTACCAGTCCGTGGGCGAGTACCTGTATAAGGAGTATTTTCAGAAGTTCAAGGAGAACT
CTAAGGAGTTTACCAACGTGCGGAATAAGAAGGAGTCCTACGAGAGATGCATCGCCCAGTCTTTTCTGAA
GGATGAGCTGAAGCTGATCTTCAAGAAGCAGAGGGAGTTCGGCTTTTCCTTCTCTAAGAAGTTCGAGGAG
GAGGTGCTGTCCGTGGCCTTTTATAAGCGCGCCCTGAAGGACTTCAGCCACCTGGTGGGCAACTGTTCCT
TCTTTACCGATGAGAAGAGGGCCCCCAAGAACAGCCCTCTGGCCTTTATGTTCGTGGCCCTGACACGCAT
CATCAACCTGCTGAACAATCTGAAGAATACCGAGGGCATCCTGTACACAAAGGACGATCTGAACGCCCTG
CTGAATGAGGTGCTGAAGAACGGCACCCTGACATACAAGCAGACCAAGAAGCTGCTGGGCCTGAGCGACG
ATTATGAGTTTAAGGGCGAGAAGGGCACATACTTTATCGAGTTCAAGAAGTATAAGGAGTTCATCAAGGC
CCTGGGCGAGCACAACCTGTCCCAGGACGATCTGAATGAGATCGCCAAGGACATCACCCTGATCAAGGAT
GAGATCAAGCTGAAGAAGGCCCTGGCCAAGTACGACCTGAACCAGAATCAGATCGATAGCCTGTCCAAGC
TGGAGTTTAAGGACCACCTGAACATCAGCTTCAAGGCCCTGAAGCTGGTGACACCCCTGATGCTGGAGGG
CAAGAAGTATGATGAGGCCTGTAACGAGCTGAATCTGAAGGTGGCCATCAATGAGGACAAGAAGGATTTT
CTGCCAGCCTTCAACGAGACCTACTATAAGGACGAGGTGACAAATCCCGTGGTGCTGAGGGCCATCAAGG
AGTACCGCAAGGTGCTGAACGCCCTGCTGAAGAAGTATGGCAAGGTGCACAAGATCAACATCGAGCTGGC
CAGGGAGGTCGGCAAGAATCACTCTCAGCGCGCCAAGATCGAGAAGGAGCAGAACGAGAATTACAAGGCC
AAGAAGGATGCCGAGCTGGAGTGCGAGAAGCTGGGCCTGAAGATCAACTCCAAGAATATCCTGAAGCTGA
GGCTGTTTAAGGAGCAGAAGGAGTTCTGTGCCTACTCTGGCGAGAAGATCAAGATCAGCGACCTGCAGGA
TGAGAAGATGCTGGAGATCGACCACATCTACCCCTATTCTCGCAGCTTTGACGATTCTTATATGAACAAG
GTGCTGGTGTTCACCAAGCAGAACCAGGAGAAGCTGAATCAGACACCTTTTGAGGCCTTCGGCAACGATA
GCGCCAAGTGGCAGAAGATCGAGGTGCTGGCCAAGAATCTGCCAACCAAGAAGCAGAAGAGAATCCTGGA
CAAGAACTACAAGGATAAGGAGCAGAAGAACTTCAAGGACAGAAACCTGAATGATACCCGGTATATCGCC
AGACTGGTGCTGAATTACACAAAGGACTATCTGGATTTCCTGCCTCTGTCCGACGATGAGAACACCAAGC
TGAATGACACACAGAAGGGCTCTAAGGTGCACGTGGAGGCCAAGAGCGGAATGCTGACCTCCGCCCTGAG
GCACACATGGGGCTTCAGCGCCAAGGACAGAAACAATCACCTGCACCACGCCATCGATGCCGTGATCATC
GCCTACGCCAACAATTCCATCGTGAAGGCCTTTTCTGACTTCAAGAAGGAGCAGGAGTCCAACTCTGCCG
AGCTGTACGCCAAGAAGATCAGCGAGCTGGATTATAAGAATAAGAGGAAGTTCTTTGAGCCATTTTCCGG
CTTCCGCCAGAAGGTGCTGGACAAGATCGATGAGATTTTCGTGAGCAAGCCAGAGAGGAAGAAGCCATCC
GGCGCCCTGCACGAGGAGACCTTTCGCAAGGAGGAGGAGTTCTACCAGTCCTATGGCGGCAAGGAGGGCG
TGCTGAAGGCCCTGGAGCTGGGCAAGATCCGGAAGGTGAACGGCAAGATCGTGAAGAATGGCGACATGTT
TAGAGTGGACATCTTCAAGCACAAGAAGACCAACAAGTTTTACGCCGTGCCCATCTATACAATGGACTTC
GCCCTGAAGGTGCTGCCTAATAAGGCCGTGGCCAGGAGCAAGAAGGGCGAGATCAAGGACTGGATTCTGA
TGGATGAGAACTACGAGTTTTGCTTCTCTCTGTATAAGGACAGCCTGATCCTGATCCAGACCAAGAAAAT
GCAGGAGCCCGAGTTCGTGTACTATAATGCCTTCACCTCTAGCACAGTGTCCCTGATCGTGTCTAAGCAC
GACAACAAGTTTGAGACACTGTCCAAGAATCAGAAGATCCTGTTCAAGAACGCCAATGAGAAGGAAGTGA
TCGCCAAGTCTATCGGCATCCAGAACCTGAAGGTGTTCGAGAAGTACATCGTGAGCGCCCTGGGAGAGGT
GACCAAGGCCGAGTTTAGGCAGCGCGAGGATTTCAAGAAGGGATCCCCCAAGAAGAAGAGGAAAGTCTCG
AGCGATTACAAAGACGATGACGATAAGGGCAGCGGCGCAACAAACTTCTCTCTGCTGAAACAAGCCGGAG
ATGTCGAAGAGAATCCTGGACCGATGGCCAAGCCTTTGTCTCAAGAAGAATCCACCCTCATTGAAAGAGC
AACGGCTACAATCAACAGCATCCCCATCTCTGAAGACTACAGCGTCGCCAGCGCAGCTCTCTCTAGCGAC
GGCCGCATCTTCACTGGTGTCAATGTATATCATTTTACTGGGGGACCTTGTGCAGAACTCGTGGTGCTGG
GCACTGCTGCTGCTGCGGCAGCTGGCAACCTGACTTGTATCGTCGCGATCGGAAATGAGAACAGGGGCAT
CTTGAGCCCCTGCGGACGGTGCCGACAGGTGCTTCTCGATCTGCATCCTGGGATCAAAGCCATAGTGAAG
GACAGTGATGGACAGCCGACGGCAGTTGGGATTCGTGAATTGCTGCCCTCTGGTTATGTGTGGGAGGGCT
AAGAATTCGATATCAAGCTTATCGGTAATCAACCTCTGGATTACAAAATTTGTGAAAGATTGACTGGTAT
TCTTAACTATGTTGCTCCTTTTACGCTATGTGGATACGCTGCTTTAATGCCTTTGTATCATGCTATTGCT
TCCCGTATGGCTTTCATTTTCTCCTCCTTGTATAAATCCTGGTTGCTGTCTCTTTATGAGGAGTTGTGGC
CCGTTGTCAGGCAACGTGGCGTGGTGTGCACTGTGTTTGCTGACGCAACCCCCACTGGTTGGGGCATTGC
CACCACCTGTCAGCTCCTTTCCGGGACTTTCGCTTTCCCCCTCCCTATTGCCACGGCGGAACTCATCGCC
GCCTGCCTTGCCCGCTGCTGGACAGGGGCTCGGCTGTTGGGCACTGACAATTCCGTGGTGTTGTCGGGGA
AATCATCGTCCTTTCCTTGGCTGCTCGCCTGTGTTGCCACCTGGATTCTGCGCGGGACGTCCTTCTGCTA
CGTCCCTTCGGCCCTCAATCCAGCGGACCTTCCTTCCCGCGGCCTGCTGCCGGCTCTGCGGCCTCTTCCG
CGTCTTCGCCTTCGCCCTCAGACGAGTCGGATCTCCCTTTGGGCCGCCTCCCCGCATCGCTTTAAGACCA
ATGACTTACAAGGCAGCTGTAGATCTTAGCCACTTTTTAAAAGAAAAGGGGGGACTGGAAGGGCTAATTC
ACTCCCAACGAAGACAAGATCTGCTTTTTGCTTGTACTGGGTCTCTCTGGTTAGACCAGATCTGAGCCTG
GGAGCTCTCTGGCTAACTAGGGAACCCACTGCTTAAGCCTCAATAAAGCTTGCCTTGAGTGCTTCAAGTA
GTGTGTGCCCGTCTGTTGTGTGACTCTGGTAACTAGAGATCCCTCAGACCCTTTTAGTCAGTGTGGAAAA
TCTCTAGCAGTAGTAGTTCATGTCATCTTATTATTCAGTATTTATAACTTGCAAAGAAATGAATATCAGA
GAGTGAGAGGAACTTGTTTATTGCAGCTTATAATGGTTACAAATAAAGCAATAGCATCACAAATTTCACA
AATAAAGCATTTTTTTCACTGCATTCTAGTTGTGGTTTGTCCAAACTCATCAATGTATCTTATCATGTCT
GGCTCTAGCTATCCCGCCCCTAACTCCGCCCATCCCGCCCCTAACTCCGCCCAGTTCCGCCCATTCTCCG
CCCCATGGCTGACTAATTTTTTTTATTTATGCAGAGGCCGAGGCCGCCTCGGCCTCTGAGCTATTCCAGA
AGTAGTGAGGAGGCTTTTTTGGAGGCCTAGGGACGTACCCAATTCGCCCTATAGTGAGTCGTATTACGCG
CGCTCACTGGCCGTCGTTTTACAACGTCGTGACTGGGAAAACCCTGGCGTTACCCAACTTAATCGCCTTG
CAGCACATCCCCCTTTCGCCAGCTGGCGTAATAGCGAAGAGGCCCGCACCGATCGCCCTTCCCAACAGTT
GCGCAGCCTGAATGGCGAATGGG
[124 nt withheld, positions 7444-7567]
C
[91 nt withheld, positions 7569-7659]
A
[49 nt withheld, positions 7661-7709]
CCTTTGACGTTGGAGTCCACGTTCTTT
[37 nt withheld, positions 7737-7773]
ACCCTATCTCGGTCTATTCTTTTGATTTATAAGGGATTTTGCCGATTTCGGCCTATTGGTTAAAAAATGA
GCTGATTTAACAAAAATTTAACGCGAATTTTAACAAAATATTAACGCTTACAATTTAGGTGGCACTTTTC
GGGGAAATGTGCGCGGAACCCCTATTTGTTTATTTTTCTAAATACATTCAAATATGTATCCGCTCATGAG
ACAATAACCCTGATAAATGCTTCAATAATATTGAAAAAGGAAGAGTATGAGTATTCAACATTTCCGTGTC
GCCCTTATTCCCTTTTTTGCGGCATTTTGCCTTCCTGTTTTTGCTCACCCAGAAACGCTGGTGAAAGTAA
AAGATGCTGAAGATCAGTTGGGTGCACGAGTGGGTTACATCGAACTGGATCTCAACAGCGGTAAGATCCT
TGAGAGTTTTCGCCCCGAAGAACGTTTTCCAATGATGAGCACTTTTAAAGTTCTGCTATGTGGCGCGGTA
TTATCCCGTATTGACGCCGGGCAAGAGCAACTCGGTCGCCGCATACACTATTCTCAGAATGACTTGGTTG
AGTACTCACCAGTCACAGAAAAGCATCTTACGGATGGCATGACAGTAAGAGAATTATGCAGTGCTGCCAT
AACCATGAGTGATAACACTGCGGCCAACTTACTTCTGACAACGATCGGAGGACCGAAGGAGCTAACCGCT
TTTTTGCACAACATGGGGGATCATGTAACTCGCCTTGATCGTTGGGAACCGGAGCTGAATGAAGCCATAC
CAAACGACGAGCGTGACACCACGATGCCTGTAGCAATGGCAACAACGTTGCGCAAACTATTAACTGGCGA
ACTACTTACTCTAGCTTCCCGGCAACAATTAATAGACTGGATGGAGGCGGATAAAGTTGCAGGACCACTT
CTGCGCTCGGCCCTTCCGGCTGGCTGGTTTATTGCTGATAAATCTGGAGCCGGTGAGCGTGGGTCTCGCG
GTATCATTGCAGCACTGGGGCCAGATGGTAAGCCCTCCCGTATCGTAGTTATCTACACGACGGGGAGTCA
GGCAACTATGGATGAACGAAATAGACAGATCGCTGAGATAGGTGCCTCACTGATTAAGCATTGGTAACTG
TCAGACCAAGTTTACTCATATATACTTTAGATTGATTTAAAACTTCATTTTTAATTTAAAAGGATCTAGG
TGAAGATCCTTTTTGATAATCTCATGACCAAAATCCCTTAACGTGAGTTTTCGTTCCACTGAGCGTCAGA
CCCCGTAGAAAAGATCAAAGGATCTTCTTGAGATCCTTTTTTTCTGCGCGTAATCTGCTGCTTGCAAACA
AAAAAACCACCGCTACCAGCGGTGGTTTGTTTGCCGGATCAAGAGCTACCAACTCTTTTTCCGAAGGTAA
CTGGCTTCAGCAGAGCGCAGATACCAAATACTGTTCTTCTAGTGTAGCCGTAGTTAGGCCACCACTTCAA
GAACTCTGTAGCACCGCCTACATACCTCGCTCTGCTAATCCTGTTACCAGTGGCTGCTGCCAGTGGCGAT
AAGTCGTGTCTTACCGGGTTGGACTCAAGACGATAGTTACCGGATAAGGCGCAGCGGTCGGGCTGAACGG
GGGGTTCGTGCACACAGCCCAGCTTGGAGCGAACGACCTACACCGAACTGAGATACCTACAGCGTGAGCT
ATGAGAAAGCGCCACGCTTCCCGAAGGGAGAAAGGCGGACAGGTATCCGGTAAGCGGCAGGGTCGGAACA
GGAGAGCGCACGAGGGAGCTTCCAGGGGGAAACGCCTGGTATCTTTATAGTCCTGTCGGGTTTCGCCACC
TCTGACTTGAGCGTCGATTTTTGTGATGCTCGTCAGGGGGGCGGAGCCTATGGAAAAACGCCAGCAACGC
GGCCTTTTTACGGTTCCTGGCCTTTTGCTGGCCTTTTGCTCACATGTTCTTTCCTGCGTTATCCCCTGAT
TCTGTGGATAACCGTATTACCGCCTTTGAGTGAGCTGATACCGCTCGCCGCAGCCGAACGACCGAGCGCA
GCGAGTCAGTGAGCGAGGAAGCGGAAGAGCGCCCAATACGCAAACCGCCTCTCCCCGCGCGTTGGCCGAT
TCATTAATGCAGCTGGCACGACAGGTTTCCCGACTGGAAAGCGGGCAGTGAGCGCAACGCAATTAATGTG
AGTTAGCTCACTCATTAGGCACCCCAGGCTTTACACTTTATGCTTCCGGCTCGTATGTTGTGTGGAATTG
TGAGCGGATAACAATTTCACACAGGAAACAGCTATGACCATGATTACGCCAAGCGCGCAATTAACCCTCA
CTAAAGGGAACAAAAGCTGGAGCTGCAAGCTT
